>Addgene plasmid #237259 | p0AmpAB-PXdHP3 | addgene full sequence | sequence record 472749 | Addgene NGS Result
GGCTCCAGATTTATCAGCAATAAACCAGCCAGCCGGAAGGGCCGAGCGCAGAAGTGGTCCTGCAACTTTA
TCCGCCTCCATCCAGTCTATTAATTGTTGCCGGGAAGCTAGAGTAAGTAGTTCGCCAGTTAATAGTTTGC
GCAACGTTGTTGCCATTGCTACAGGCATCGTGGTGTCACGCTCGTCGTTTGGTATGGCTTCATTCAGCTC
CGGTTCCCAACGATCAAGGCGAGTTACATGATCCCCCATGTTGTGCAAAAAAGCGGTTAGCTCCTTCGGT
CCTCCGATCGTTGTCAGAAGTAAGTTGGCCGCAGTGTTATCACTCATGGTTATGGCAGCACTGCATAATT
CTCTTACTGTCATGCCATCCGTAAGATGCTTTTCTGTGACTGGTGAGTACTCAACCAAGTCATTCTGAGA
ATAGTGTATGCGGCGACCGAGTTGCTCTTGCCCGGCGTCAATACGGGATAATACCGCGCCACATAGCAGA
ACTTTAAAAGTGCTCATCATTGGAAAACGTTCTTCGGGGCGAAAACTCTCAAGGATCTTACCGCTGTTGA
GATCCAGTTCGATGTAACCCACTCGTGCACCCAACTGATCTTCAGCATCTTTTACTTTCACCAGCGTTTC
TGGGTGAGCAAAAACAGGAAGGCAAAATGCCGCAAAAAAGGGAATAAGGGCGACACGGAAATGTTGAATA
CTCATACTCTTCCTTTTTCAATATTATTGAAGCATTTATCAGGGTTATTGTCTCATGAGCGGATACATAT
TTGAATGTATTTAGAAAAATAAACAAATAGGGGTTCCGCGCACATTTCCCCGAAAAGTGCCACCTGACGT
CTAAGAAACCATTATTATCATGACATTAACCTATAAAAATAGGCGTATCACGAGGCCCTTTCGTCTCGCG
CGTTTCGGTGATGACGGTGAAAACCTCTGACACATGCAGCTCCCGGAGACGGTCACAGCTTGTCTGTAAG
CGGATGCCGGGAGCAGACAAGCCCGTCAGGGCGCGTCAGCGGGTGTTGGCGGGTGTCGGGGCTGGCTTAA
CTATGCGGCATCAGAGCAGATTGTACTGGGTCTCAGTGCTAGTTAGTTACCTCCTACAAGGTCTGATACA
TCGGCTTTGCTCTACCCTTTCTTGTGGTTTGCGTTTGTTTATCTTCTGAATTGGTAGCCTTATCTTTTGA
TTTTCCATCTGCATCAATTAAAGGCAAATCAACTGGGGTTTACTCCCATCGTTTGTCTCTCATTCTATCT
TATTCTTATTTTGTCTTGGCTTGTTATGTTTTGTTTTGTTTTGTTTTGTTTTGTTTTGTTTTGTTTTCTT
TTCTTTTCTTTTGTTTTCTTTCCTTATCCCTCGTCCTGTTGTAAACGTTTCTTTCCTCCTGGTGGTATAT
ATGATTTATCCTCCTCCTCCTCTTGATTGTTTTCTTTCTATCCAATCGGGCCGACAGGCAATGTTACAAA
CAAAACAAAAAACACATGGGGTTTAAAAGACCGATGAGACTGTTTCGAACGGAGATTGCTTGTGTGTTTC
TGTGGCTGAGACGGCTGAAAGCTGTGTATGTGTATCGATTGACGTTGGCCAATCGATTTTGCACGTGATC
TCGAAACTGCGCGGCGGCCCTCGTCATCACGATCTCAACAACCGTCTCTTCTACTTCCATCGAACCAGAA
GAGTGTGAACCATCCCGTTTTTTCTTCGCCAGTTCTATAAACATGGGTCTTATGCTGCCCGTCTCTTTCT
TCCTTGGATGCATTCGCTTTCCATACATAACGTCCGTTCAAGATAGACTACCAAAGGTGCTTCTTCAGTA
TACCTAGCCCAGGATCTCTCCTGACTCTGCTTCGCTCGCTGGTATATGGAACAATGAGAGACCGAGCGGT
ATCAGCTCACTCAAAGGCGGTAATACGGTTATCCACAGAATCAGGGGATAACGCAGGAAAGAACATGTGA
GCAAAAGGCCAGCAAAAGGCCAGGAACCGTAAAAAGGCCGCGTTGCTGGCGTTTTTCCATAGGCTCCGCC
CCCCTGACGAGCATCACAAAAATCGACGCTCAAGTCAGAGGTGGCGAAACCCGACAGGACTATAAAGATA
CCAGGCGTTTCCCCCTGGAAGCTCCCTCGTGCGCTCTCCTGTTCCGACCCTGCCGCTTACCGGATACCTG
TCCGCCTTTCTCCCTTCGGGAAGCGTGGCGCTTTCTCATAGCTCACGCTGTAGGTATCTCAGTTCGGTGT
AGGTCGTTCGCTCCAAGCTGGGCTGTGTGCACGAACCCCCCGTTCAGCCCGACCGCTGCGCCTTATCCGG
TAACTATCGTCTTGAGCCCAACCCGGTAAGACACGACTTATCGCCACTGGCAGCAGCCACTGGTAACAGG
ATTAGCAGAGCGAGGTATGTAGGCGGTGCTACAGAGTTCTTGAAGTGGTGGCCTAACTACGGCTACACTA
GAAGAACAGTATTTGGTATCTGCGCTCTGCTGAAGCCAGTTACCTTCGGAAAAAGAGTTGGTAGCTCTTG
ATCCGGCAAACAAACCACCGCTGGTAGCGGTGGTTTTTTTGTTTGCAAGCAGCAGATTACGCGCAGAAAA
AAAGGATCTCAAGAAGATCCTTTGATCTTTTCTACGGGGTCTGACGCTCAGTGGAACGAAAACTCACGTT
AAGGGATTTTGGTCATGAGATTATCAAAAAGGATCTTCACCTAGATCCTTTTAAATTAAAAATGAAGTTT
TAAATCAATCTAAAGTATATATGAGTAAACTTGGTCTGACAGTTACCAATGCTTAATCAGTGAGGCACCT
ATCTCAGCGATCTGTCTATTTCGTTCATCCATAGTTGCCTGGCTCCCCGTCGTGTAGATAACTACGATAC
GGGAGGGCTTACCATCTGGCCCCAGTGCTGCAATGATACCGCGAGAGCCACGCTCACC
Features (pLannotate 1.2.2; 7 found; start..end, strand, type, name):
    706..810     -  promoter       AmpR promoter: bla
    905..940     +  CDS            rop (fragment): Rop protein, which maintains plasmids at low copy number; rop
   1042..1078    +  misc_feature   bom (fragment): basis of mobility region from pBR322
   1300..1323    -  misc_feature   pause site (fragment): RNA polymerase II transcriptional pause signal from the human α2 globin gene
   1331..1351    +  promoter       ADH1 promoter (fragment): S. cerevisiae ADH1; promoter for alcohol dehydrogenase 1
   2014..2602    -  rep_origin     ori: high-copy-number ColE1/pMB1/pBR322/pUC origin of replication
   2773..705     -  CDS            AmpR (across the origin): β-lactamase; bla; confers resistance to ampicillin, carbenicillin, and related antibiotics
