[The description below was written by a language model from this plasmid's Addgene catalogue record and pLannotate feature annotations shown in this document.]
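Description:
p0AmpAB-PXdHP3 is a small (about 2.9 kb) synthetic-biology part plasmid built on the p0AmpAB backbone, which stores a single regulatory element, the HP3 promoter (PXdHP3) from the carotenoid-producing red yeast Xanthophyllomyces dendrorhous. It is a bacterial storage and cloning vector rather than an expression construct. The annotated backbone consists of a high-copy ColE1/pUC-type origin of replication and a β-lactamase (AmpR) gene driven by its native bla promoter, giving ampicillin selection in E. coli. No yeast origin, yeast selection marker, reporter or coding sequence is annotated, so the plasmid itself does not appear designed for maintenance or expression in a fungal host.

The insert was introduced by Golden Gate cloning, which is consistent with a modular toolkit in which basic parts such as promoters are held in entry-level vectors and then released by type IIS restriction enzymes for ordered assembly into larger transcription units. The record does not state which enzyme, which overhangs, or what the "0" and "AB" in the backbone name mean. The automated feature table does not label the HP3 promoter. The region between the AmpR promoter and the origin contains only very short fragment matches (rop, bom, a human α2-globin pause site, and S. cerevisiae ADH1 promoter, each roughly 20 to 40 nt). These are most likely incidental similarities, or backbone remnants in the case of rop and bom, not functional elements, and the X. dendrorhous promoter presumably lies in this otherwise unannotated stretch. The record does not describe the native gene associated with HP3 or the promoter's strength or regulation. The plasmid's stated purpose is simply to supply this promoter, presumably as a part for building expression cassettes in X. dendrorhous.
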