Addgene plasmid #237259: p0AmpAB-PXdHP3
Purpose: Carries the X. dendrorhous HP3 promoter
Depositing lab: Eric Young. Depositing organization: Worcester Polytechnic Institute. Publication: Omics-driven onboarding of the carotenoid producing red yeast Xanthophyllomyces dendrorhous CBS 6938. Tobin EE, Collins JH, Marsan CB, Nadeau GT, Mori K, Lipzen A, Mondo S, Grigoriev IV, Young EM. Appl Microbiol Biotechnol. 2024 Dec 28;108(1):547. doi: 10.1007/s00253-024-13379-w. PubMed 39731599.
Backbone
  Vector backbone: p0AmpAB
  Vector type: Synthetic Biology
Growth in bacteria
  Bacterial resistance: Ampicillin, 100 μg/mL
  Growth temperature: 37°C
  Growth strain: DH5alpha
  Copy number: High Copy
Gene/Insert
  Gene/Insert name: PXdHP3
  Species: Xanthophyllomyces dendrorhous
  Cloning method: Golden Gate
Terms and licenses: Academic/Nonprofit Terms; Industry Terms: Not Available to Industry
How to cite: p0AmpAB-PXdHP3 was a gift from Eric Young (Addgene plasmid # 237259 ; http://n2t.net/addgene:237259 ; RRID:Addgene_237259)
